>Addgene plasmid #17381 | pcDNA4-TO-Myc-rZAP | addgene partial sequence | sequence record 23310 | CMV-F 5'-CGCAAATGGGCGGTAGGCGTG-3'
GCAGAGCTCTCCCTATCAGTGATAGAGATCTCCCTATCAGTGATAGAGATCGTCGACGAGCTCGTTTAGT
GAACCGTCAGATCGCCTGGAGACGCCATCCACGCTGTTTTGACCTCCATAGAAGACACCGGGACCGATCC
AGCCTCCGGACTCTAGCGTTTAAACTTAAGCTTGGTACCGAGCTCGGATCCACTAGTCCAGTGTGGTGGA
ATTCGGCACGAGGCAGCCTCGCAGTCCGGAGCTCCGGGGACCTCACGTCTAGCCTGGAACCGAGGGTGCC
GCGGCACGGCGGACCTGCCGGCGAAAGGTTGCTTGCTTCCCATTCGCTCTCCCACGCGGCTAACTTTAAA
TCTGACCCCGGGACCTGGCCGGTGAGGTCGGGCCTCGCGACGCCACCGCCGGAGTTGGAAAGCGAAACCG
CTCTGCGCTAGGAGCGGCACCGCCCGCGTCCGCCCCTGGGGCCGCGTGTAAGTTTCGATTCTCCGTAAAG
CCGAGTCCCGCGCAGCGGCCCGAGCGGCGGCAGCCATAGCGCGCCATGGCAGATCCCGGGGTATGCTGTT
TCATCACCAAGATCCTGTGCGCCCACGGGGGCCGTATGACCCTGGAGGAACTGCTGGGTGAGATCAGGCT
CCCCGAGGCGCAGCTCTACGAGCTGCTGGAGACGGCGGGGCCCGATCGCTTCGTGCTATTGGAGACTGG
