[The description below was written by a language model from this plasmid's Addgene catalogue record.]
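Description:
pcDNA4-TO-Myc-rZAP is a mammalian expression plasmid built on the Invitrogen pcDNA4/TO-myc-His B backbone (about 5.1 kb without insert). It carries the coding sequence of rat zinc-finger antiviral protein (ZAP, gene Zc3hav1, also known as PARP13/ARTD13). It is maintained in E. coli as a high-copy plasmid under ampicillin selection, and Zeocin is the selectable marker for transfected mammalian cells. No feature table is supplied, so the regulatory elements are not itemised. The use of a CMV forward sequencing primer agrees with the CMV promoter found in this vector family, and the "TO" designation refers to tetracycline operator sites that make expression tetracycline-regulatable in cells supplying the Tet repressor.

The insert lies between the EcoRI and NotI sites and is fused in frame to a backbone-encoded C-terminal Myc epitope, allowing detection or immunoprecipitation of the protein. According to the depositor's notes, the construct was assembled in stages. An N-terminal ZAP fragment (NZAP) was first moved from a retroviral pBabe-based vector into the backbone as an EcoRI–NotI fragment. The C-terminal portion was then amplified by PCR from a Rat2 cell cDNA library. The sense primer sat upstream of an internal NheI site in NZAP, and the antisense primer placed a NotI site immediately after the coding sequence so that it could be joined to the tag. The insert size is not given in the record.

ZAP is a CCCH-type zinc finger protein, and the associated work reported that it inhibits retroviral RNA production. The plasmid is therefore suited to expressing tagged rat ZAP in cultured mammalian cells to study its antiviral activity.
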