Addgene plasmid #17381: pcDNA4-TO-Myc-rZAP
Depositing lab: Stephen Goff. Publication: Inhibition of retroviral RNA production by ZAP, a CCCH-type zinc finger protein. Gao G, Guo X, Goff SP. Science. 2002 Sep 6. 297(5587):1703-6. 10.1126/science.1074276 PubMed 12215647.
Backbone
  Vector backbone: pCDNA4 TO2 myc HisB
  Backbone manufacturer: Invitrogen
  Backbone size w/o insert (bp): 5100
  Vector type: Mammalian Expression
  Selectable markers: Zeocin
Growth in bacteria
  Bacterial resistance: Ampicillin, 100 μg/mL
  Growth temperature: 37°C
  Growth strain: DH5alpha
  Copy number: High Copy
Gene/Insert
  Gene/Insert name: ZAP (alt names: rZAP; Zinc-finger Antiviral Protein)
  Species: R. norvegicus (rat)
  Entrez Gene: Zc3hav1 (a.k.a. ARTD13, PARP13, Zap)
  Tag / fusion protein: Myc (C terminal on backbone)
  Cloning method: Restriction Enzyme; 5′ cloning site EcoRI (unknown if destroyed); 3′ cloning site NotI (unknown if destroyed)
  Sequencing primers: 5′ CMV-F
Terms and licenses: Academic/Nonprofit Terms; Industry Terms: Not Available to Industry
Depositor comments: The NZAP fragment was excised from pBabe-NZAP-Zeo with EcoRI-NotI and cloned into pCDNA4/TO2-myc-HisB to generate a myc-tagged NZAP. The C-terminal portion of ZAP was cloned from a Rat2 cell cDNA library by PCR using sense primer CZAP-SP (5’-GAGCTCTCTGGGCTTAACC-3’) and antisense primer CZAP-AP (5’- ATATAGGCGGCCGCCCTCTGGACCTCTTCTCTTC-3’). The sense primer lies upstream from an internal NheI site in NZAP; the antisense primer introduces a NotI site immediately downstream from the coding sequence to facilitate its cloning into the myc-tagged expression vector.
How to cite: pcDNA4-TO-Myc-rZAP was a gift from Stephen Goff (Addgene plasmid # 17381 ; http://n2t.net/addgene:17381 ; RRID:Addgene_17381)
